Addgene plasmid #174817: pCMV-SaPE2
Purpose: Mammalian expression of SaCas9 prime editor 2
Depositing lab: David Liu. Depositing organization: Broad Institute. Publication: Enhanced prime editing systems by manipulating cellular determinants of editing outcomes. Chen PJ, Hussmann JA, Yan J, Knipping F, Ravisankar P, Chen PF, Chen C, Nelson JW, Newby GA, Sahin M, Osborn MJ, Weissman JS, Adamson B, Liu DR. Cell. 2021 Oct 28;184(22):5635-5652.e29. doi: 10.1016/j.cell.2021.09.018. PubMed 34653350.
Backbone
  Vector backbone: pCMV
  Vector type: Mammalian Expression
Growth in bacteria
  Bacterial resistance: Ampicillin, 100 μg/mL
  Growth temperature: 37°C
  Growth strain: NEB Stable
  Copy number: High Copy
Gene/Insert
  Gene/Insert name: SaPE2 (alt name: SV40_bpNLS-SaCas9(N580A)-SGGSx2-XTEN16-SGGSx2-MMLV_RT(D200N, T306K, W313F, T330P, L603W)-SV40_bpNLS)
  Species: Synthetic; SaCas9 is from Staphylococcus aureus; MMLV_RT is from the Moloney murine leukemia virus
  Insert size (bp): 5410
  Mutation: Detailed in manuscript
  Promoter: CMV
  Tag / fusion protein: SV40 bpNLS (N terminal on insert); SV40 bpNLS (C terminal on insert)
  Cloning method: Ligation Independent Cloning
  Sequencing primers: 5′ T7-forward; 3′ BGH-reverse
Terms and licenses: Academic/Nonprofit Terms; Industry Terms: Not Available to Industry
How to cite: pCMV-SaPE2 was a gift from David Liu (Addgene plasmid # 174817 ; http://n2t.net/addgene:174817 ; RRID:Addgene_174817)
