[The description below was written by a language model from this plasmid's Addgene catalogue record and the feature table of its GenBank file.]
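Description:
pCMV-SaPE2 is an 8.8 kb mammalian expression plasmid built on a pCMV backbone that encodes a Staphylococcus aureus Cas9-based version of prime editor 2. It is propagated in E. coli from a high-copy ColE1/pUC-type origin and selected with ampicillin through the beta-lactamase (AmpR) gene and its own promoter. Remnants of a lac promoter/operator region lie in the backbone. No mammalian selection marker or reporter is annotated, so the plasmid appears suited to transient transfection rather than stable selection.

The roughly 5.4 kb synthetic insert is a single fusion protein. It consists of an N-terminal SV40 bipartite nuclear localization signal, SaCas9 carrying the N580A mutation (which inactivates the HNH nuclease domain to give a nickase), a flexible linker of SGGS repeats flanking an XTEN16 segment, an engineered Moloney murine leukemia virus reverse transcriptase with the D200N, T306K, W313F, T330P and L603W substitutions, and a C-terminal SV40 bipartite NLS. Transcription is driven by the human cytomegalovirus immediate early enhancer and promoter and terminated by the bovine growth hormone polyadenylation signal. A T7 promoter sits between the CMV promoter and the coding sequence; it serves as a sequencing primer site and could in principle support in vitro transcription. The feature table annotates only the NLS cores rather than the Cas9 and reverse transcriptase domains. It also marks a 6xHis sequence just after the C-terminal NLS that the catalogue entry does not list as a tag, so it is unclear whether this is part of the expressed protein.

The construct is used to express the SaCas9 prime editor in mammalian cells. There the nickase, guided by a separately supplied prime editing guide RNA, nicks the target strand, and the reverse transcriptase copies the templated edit into the genome.
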