LOCUS       Exported 8811 bp ds-DNA circular SYN 27-SEP-2021
DEFINITION  Mammalian expression of SaCas9 prime editor 2.
ACCESSION   .
VERSION     .
KEYWORDS    pCMV-SaPE2
SOURCE      synthetic DNA construct
  ORGANISM  synthetic DNA construct
REFERENCE   1 (bases 1 to 8811)
  TITLE     Enhanced Prime Editing Systems Through Identification and
            Manipulation of Cellular Determinants of Editing Outcomes
  JOURNAL   Unpublished
REFERENCE   2 (bases 1 to 8811)
  AUTHORS   .
  TITLE     Direct Submission
  JOURNAL   Exported Sep 27, 2021 from SnapGene Server 1.1.58
            http://www.snapgene.com
FEATURES             Location/Qualifiers
     source          1..8811
                     /organism="synthetic DNA construct"
                     /mol_type="other DNA"
     enhancer        64..443
                     /label=CMV enhancer
                     /note="human cytomegalovirus immediate early enhancer"
     promoter        444..647
                     /label=CMV promoter
                     /note="human cytomegalovirus (CMV) immediate early
                     promoter"
     primer_bind     598..618
                     /label=CMV-F
                     /note="Human CMV immediate early promoter, forward primer"
     primer_bind     689..708
                     /label=T7
                     /note="T7 promoter, forward primer"
     promoter        689..707
                     /label=T7 promoter
                     /note="promoter for bacteriophage T7 RNA polymerase"
     CDS             757..777
                     /codon_start=1
                     /product="nuclear localization signal of SV40 (simian virus
                     40) large T antigen"
                     /label=SV40 NLS
                     /translation="PKKKRKV"
     CDS             6109..6129
                     /codon_start=1
                     /product="nuclear localization signal of SV40 (simian virus
                     40) large T antigen"
                     /label=SV40 NLS
                     /translation="PKKKRKV"
     CDS             6138..6155
                     /codon_start=1
                     /product="6xHis affinity tag"
                     /label=6xHis
                     /translation="HHHHHH"
     primer_bind     complement(6178..6195)
                     /label=BGH-rev
                     /note="Bovine growth hormone terminator, reverse primer.
                     Also called BGH reverse"
     polyA_signal    6184..6408
                     /label=bGH poly(A) signal
                     /note="bovine growth hormone polyadenylation signal"
     primer_bind     complement(6479..6495)
                     /label=M13 rev
                     /note="common sequencing primer, one of multiple similar
                     variants"
     primer_bind     complement(6479..6495)
                     /label=M13 Reverse
                     /note="In lacZ gene. Also called M13-rev"
     primer_bind     complement(6492..6514)
                     /label=M13/pUC Reverse
                     /note="In lacZ gene"
     protein_bind    6503..6519
                     /label=lac operator
                     /bound_moiety="lac repressor encoded by lacI"
                     /note="The lac repressor binds to the lac operator to
                     inhibit transcription in E. coli. This inhibition can be
                     relieved by adding lactose or
                     isopropyl-beta-D-thiogalactopyranoside (IPTG)."
     promoter        complement(6527..6557)
                     /label=lac promoter
                     /note="promoter for the E. coli lac operon"
     protein_bind    6572..6593
                     /label=CAP binding site
                     /bound_moiety="E. coli catabolite activator protein"
                     /note="CAP binding activates transcription in the presence
                     of cAMP."
     primer_bind     complement(6710..6727)
                     /label=L4440
                     /note="L4440 vector, forward primer"
     rep_origin      complement(6881..7469)
                     /direction=LEFT
                     /label=ori
                     /note="high-copy-number ColE1/pMB1/pBR322/pUC origin of
                     replication"
     primer_bind     complement(6961..6980)
                     /label=pBR322ori-F
                     /note="pBR322 origin, forward primer"
     CDS             complement(7640..8500)
                     /codon_start=1
                     /gene="bla"
                     /product="beta-lactamase"
                     /label=AmpR
                     /note="confers resistance to ampicillin, carbenicillin, and
                     related antibiotics"
                     /translation="MSIQHFRVALIPFFAAFCLPVFAHPETLVKVKDAEDQLGARVGYI
                     ELDLNSGKILESFRPEERFPMMSTFKVLLCGAVLSRIDAGQEQLGRRIHYSQNDLVEYS
                     PVTEKHLTDGMTVRELCSAAITMSDNTAANLLLTTIGGPKELTAFLHNMGDHVTRLDRW
                     EPELNEAIPNDERDTTMPVAMATTLRKLLTGELLTLASRQQLIDWMEADKVAGPLLRSA
                     LPAGWFIADKSGAGERGSRGIIAALGPDGKPSRIVVIYTTGSQATMDERNRQIAEIGAS
                     LIKHW"
     primer_bind     8263..8282
                     /label=Amp-R
                     /note="Ampicillin resistance gene, reverse primer"
     promoter        complement(8501..8605)
                     /gene="bla"
                     /label=AmpR promoter
     primer_bind     complement(8684..8703)
                     /label=pRS-marker
                     /note="pRS vectors, use to sequence yeast selectable
                     marker"
ORIGIN
        1 agaatctgct tagggttagg cgttttgcgc tgcttcgcga tgtacgggcc agatatacgc
       61 gttgacattg attattgact agttattaat agtaatcaat tacggggtca ttagttcata
      121 gcccatatat ggagttccgc gttacataac ttacggtaaa tggcccgcct ggctgaccgc
      181 ccaacgaccc ccgcccattg acgtcaataa tgacgtatgt tcccatagta acgccaatag
      241 ggactttcca ttgacgtcaa tgggtggagt atttacggta aactgcccac ttggcagtac
      301 atcaagtgta tcatatgcca agtacgcccc ctattgacgt caatgacggt aaatggcccg
      361 cctggcatta tgcccagtac atgaccttat gggactttcc tacttggcag tacatctacg
      421 tattagtcat cgctattacc atggtgatgc ggttttggca gtacatcaat gggcgtggat
      481 agcggtttga ctcacgggga tttccaagtc tccaccccat tgacgtcaat gggagtttgt
      541 tttggcacca aaatcaacgg gactttccaa aatgtcgtaa caactccgcc ccattgacgc
      601 aaatgggcgg taggcgtgta cggtgggagg tctatataag cagagctggt ttagtgaacc
      661 gtcagatccg ctagagatcc gcggccgcta atacgactca ctatagggag agccgccacc
      721 atgaaacgga cagccgacgg aagcgagttc gagtcaccaa agaagaagcg gaaagtcggg
      781 aagcgaaatt acattctggg gctggacatt ggcattacat cagtgggcta tggcatcatt
      841 gactacgaga caagggacgt gatcgacgcc ggcgtgagac tgttcaagga ggccaacgtg
      901 gagaacaatg agggccggag atccaagagg ggagcaaggc gcctgaagcg gagaaggcgc
      961 cacagaatcc agagagtgaa gaagctgctg ttcgattaca acctgctgac cgaccactcc
     1021 gagctgtctg gcatcaatcc ttatgaggcc agagtgaagg gcctgtccca gaagctgtct
     1081 gaggaggagt ttagcgccgc cctgctgcac ctggcaaaga ggagaggcgt gcacaacgtg
     1141 aatgaggtgg aggaggacac cggcaacgag ctgtccacaa aggagcagat cagccgcaat
     1201 tccaaggccc tggaggagaa gtatgtggcc gagctgcagc tggagcggct gaagaaggat
     1261 ggcgaggtga ggggctccat caatcgcttc aagacctctg actacgtgaa ggaggccaag
     1321 cagctgctga aggtgcagaa ggcctaccac cagctggatc agtcctttat cgatacatat
     1381 atcgacctgc tggagacaag gcgcacatac tatgagggac caggagaggg ctctcccttc
     1441 ggctggaagg acatcaagga gtggtacgag atgctgatgg gccactgcac ctattttcca
     1501 gaggagctga gaagcgtgaa gtacgcctat aacgccgatc tgtacaacgc cctgaatgac
     1561 ctgaacaacc tggtcatcac cagggatgag aacgagaagc tggagtacta tgagaagttc
     1621 cagatcatcg agaacgtgtt caagcagaag aagaagccta cactgaagca gatcgccaag
     1681 gagatcctgg tgaacgagga ggacatcaag ggctaccgcg tgacctccac aggcaagcca
     1741 gagttcacca atctgaaggt gtatcacgat atcaaggaca tcacagcccg gaaggagatc
     1801 atcgagaacg ccgagctgct ggatcagatc gccaagatcc tgaccatcta tcagagctcc
     1861 gaggacatcc aggaggagct gaccaacctg aatagcgagc tgacacagga ggagatcgag
     1921 cagatcagca atctgaaggg ctacaccggc acacacaacc tgagcctgaa ggccatcaat
     1981 ctgatcctgg atgagctgtg gcacacaaac gacaatcaga tcgccatctt taaccggctg
     2041 aagctggtgc caaagaaggt ggacctgtcc cagcagaagg agatcccaac cacactggtg
     2101 gacgatttca tcctgtctcc cgtggtgaag cggagcttca tccagagcat caaagtgatc
     2161 aacgccatca tcaagaagta cggcctgccc aatgatatca tcatcgagct ggccagggag
     2221 aagaactcca aggacgccca gaagatgatc aatgagatgc agaagaggaa ccgccagacc
     2281 aatgagcgga tcgaggagat catcagaacc acaggcaagg agaacgccaa gtacctgatc
     2341 gagaagatca agctgcacga tatgcaggag ggcaagtgtc tgtattctct ggaggccatc
     2401 cctctggagg acctgctgaa caatccattc aactacgagg tggatcacat catcccccgg
     2461 agcgtgagct tcgacaattc ttttaacaat aaggtgctgg tgaagcagga ggaggccagc
     2521 aagaagggca ataggacccc tttccagtac ctgtctagct ccgattctaa gatcagctac
     2581 gagacattca agaagcacat cctgaatctg gccaagggca agggccgcat cagcaagacc
     2641 aagaaggagt acctgctgga ggagcgggac atcaacagat tctccgtgca gaaggacttc
     2701 atcaaccgga atctggtgga caccagatac gccacacgcg gcctgatgaa tctgctgcgg
     2761 tcttatttca gagtgaacaa tctggatgtg aaggtgaaga gcatcaacgg cggcttcacc
     2821 tcctttctgc ggagaaagtg gaagtttaag aaggagcgca acaagggcta taagcaccac
     2881 gccgaggatg ccctgatcat cgccaatgcc gacttcatct ttaaggagtg gaagaagctg
     2941 gacaaggcca agaaagtgat ggagaaccag atgttcgagg agaagcaggc cgagagcatg
     3001 cccgagatcg agacagagca ggagtacaag gagattttca tcacacctca ccagatcaag
     3061 cacatcaagg acttcaagga ctacaagtat tctcacaggg tggataagaa gcccaaccgc
     3121 gagctgatca atgacaccct gtatagcaca cggaaggacg ataagggcaa taccctgatc
     3181 gtgaacaatc tgaacggcct gtacgacaag gataatgaca agctgaagaa gctgatcaac
     3241 aagtctcccg agaagctgct gatgtaccac cacgatcctc agacatatca gaagctgaag
     3301 ctgatcatgg agcagtacgg cgacgagaag aacccactgt ataagtacta tgaggagaca
     3361 ggcaactacc tgacaaagta tagcaagaag gataatggcc ccgtgatcaa gaagatcaag
     3421 tactatggca acaagctgaa tgcccacctg gacatcaccg acgattaccc taactctcgc
     3481 aataaggtgg tgaagctgag cctgaagcca taccggttcg acgtgtacct ggacaacggc
     3541 gtgtataagt ttgtgacagt gaagaatctg gatgtgatca agaaggagaa ctactatgag
     3601 gtgaacagca agtgctacga ggaggccaag aagctgaaga agatcagcaa ccaggccgag
     3661 ttcatcgcct ctttttacaa caatgacctg atcaagatca atggcgagct gtatagagtg
     3721 atcggcgtga acaatgatct gctgaacaga atcgaagtga atatgatcga catcacctac
     3781 agggagtatc tggagaacat gaatgataag aggccccctc gcatcatcaa gaccatcgcc
     3841 tctaagacac agagcatcaa gaagtacagc acagacatcc tggggaacct gtatgaagtc
     3901 aagagcaaga aacatcctca gattatcaag aaaggctctg gaggatctag cggaggatcc
     3961 tctggcagcg agacaccagg aacaagcgag tcagcaacac cagagagcag tggcggcagc
     4021 agcggcggca gcagcaccct aaatatagaa gatgagtatc ggctacatga gacctcaaaa
     4081 gagccagatg tttctctagg gtccacatgg ctgtctgatt ttcctcaggc ctgggcggaa
     4141 accgggggca tgggactggc agttcgccaa gctcctctga tcatacctct gaaagcaacc
     4201 tctacccccg tgtccataaa acaatacccc atgtcacaag aagccagact ggggatcaag
     4261 ccccacatac agagactgtt ggaccaggga atactggtac cctgccagtc cccctggaac
     4321 acgcccctgc tacccgttaa gaaaccaggg actaatgatt ataggcctgt ccaggatctg
     4381 agagaagtca acaagcgggt ggaagacatc caccccaccg tgcccaaccc ttacaacctc
     4441 ttgagcgggc tcccaccgtc ccaccagtgg tacactgtgc ttgatttaaa ggatgccttt
     4501 ttctgcctga gactccaccc caccagtcag cctctcttcg cctttgagtg gagagatcca
     4561 gagatgggaa tctcaggaca attgacctgg accagactcc cacagggttt caaaaacagt
     4621 cccaccctgt ttaatgaggc actgcacaga gacctagcag acttccggat ccagcaccca
     4681 gacttgatcc tgctacagta cgtggatgac ttactgctgg ccgccacttc tgagctagac
     4741 tgccaacaag gtactcgggc cctgttacaa accctaggga acctcgggta tcgggcctcg
     4801 gccaagaaag cccaaatttg ccagaaacag gtcaagtatc tggggtatct tctaaaagag
     4861 ggtcagagat ggctgactga ggccagaaaa gagactgtga tggggcagcc tactccgaag
     4921 acccctcgac aactaaggga gttcctaggg aaggcaggct tctgtcgcct cttcatccct
     4981 gggtttgcag aaatggcagc ccccctgtac cctctcacca aaccggggac tctgtttaat
     5041 tggggcccag accaacaaaa ggcctatcaa gaaatcaagc aagctcttct aactgcccca
     5101 gccctggggt tgccagattt gactaagccc tttgaactct ttgtcgacga gaagcagggc
     5161 tacgccaaag gtgtcctaac gcaaaaactg ggaccttggc gtcggccggt ggcctacctg
     5221 tccaaaaagc tagacccagt agcagctggg tggccccctt gcctacggat ggtagcagcc
     5281 attgccgtac tgacaaagga tgcaggcaag ctaaccatgg gacagccact agtcattctg
     5341 gccccccatg cagtagaggc actagtcaaa caaccccccg accgctggct ttccaacgcc
     5401 cggatgactc actatcaggc cttgcttttg gacacggacc gggtccagtt cggaccggtg
     5461 gtagccctga acccggctac gctgctccca ctgcctgagg aagggctgca acacaactgc
     5521 cttgatatcc tggccgaagc ccacggaacc cgacccgacc taacggacca gccgctccca
     5581 gacgccgacc acacctggta cacggatgga agcagtctct tacaagaggg acagcgtaag
     5641 gcgggagctg cggtgaccac cgagaccgag gtaatctggg ctaaagccct gccagccggg
     5701 acatccgctc agcgggctga actgatagca ctcacccagg ccctaaagat ggcagaaggt
     5761 aagaagctaa atgtttatac tgatagccgt tatgcttttg ctactgccca tatccatgga
     5821 gaaatataca gaaggcgtgg gtggctcaca tcagaaggca aagagatcaa aaataaagac
     5881 gagatcttgg ccctactaaa agccctcttt ctgcccaaaa gacttagcat aatccattgt
     5941 ccaggacatc aaaagggaca cagcgccgag gctagaggca accggatggc tgaccaagcg
     6001 gcccgaaagg cagccatcac agagactcca gacacctcta ccctcctcat agaaaattca
     6061 tcaccctctg gcggctcaaa aagaaccgcc gacggcagcg aattcgagcc caagaagaag
     6121 aggaaagtct aaccggtcat catcaccatc accattgagt ttaaacccgc tgatcagcct
     6181 cgactgtgcc ttctagttgc cagccatctg ttgtttgccc ctcccccgtg ccttccttga
     6241 ccctggaagg tgccactccc actgtccttt cctaataaaa tgagaaaatt gcatcgcatt
     6301 gtctgagtag gtgtcattct attctggggg gtggggtggg gcaggacagc aagggggagg
     6361 attgggaaga caatagcagg catgctgggg atgcggtggg ctctatggct tctgaggcgg
     6421 aaagaaccag ctggggctcg ataccgtcga cctctagcta gagcttggcg taatcatggt
     6481 catagctgtt tcctgtgtga aattgttatc cgctcacaat tccacacaac atacgagccg
     6541 gaagcataaa gtgtaaagcc tagggtgcct aatgagtgag ctaactcaca ttaattgcgt
     6601 tgcgctcact gcccgctttc cagtcgggaa acctgtcgtg ccagctgcat taatgaatcg
     6661 gccaacgcgc ggggagaggc ggtttgcgta ttgggcgctc ttccgcttcc tcgctcactg
     6721 actcgctgcg ctcggtcgtt cggctgcggc gagcggtatc agctcactca aaggcggtaa
     6781 tacggttatc cacagaatca ggggataacg caggaaagaa catgtgagca aaaggccagc
     6841 aaaaggccag gaaccgtaaa aaggccgcgt tgctggcgtt tttccatagg ctccgccccc
     6901 ctgacgagca tcacaaaaat cgacgctcaa gtcagaggtg gcgaaacccg acaggactat
     6961 aaagatacca ggcgtttccc cctggaagct ccctcgtgcg ctctcctgtt ccgaccctgc
     7021 cgcttaccgg atacctgtcc gcctttctcc cttcgggaag cgtggcgctt tctcatagct
     7081 cacgctgtag gtatctcagt tcggtgtagg tcgttcgctc caagctgggc tgtgtgcacg
     7141 aaccccccgt tcagcccgac cgctgcgcct tatccggtaa ctatcgtctt gagtccaacc
     7201 cggtaagaca cgacttatcg ccactggcag cagccactgg taacaggatt agcagagcga
     7261 ggtatgtagg cggtgctaca gagttcttga agtggtggcc taactacggc tacactagaa
     7321 gaacagtatt tggtatctgc gctctgctga agccagttac cttcggaaaa agagttggta
     7381 gctcttgatc cggcaaacaa accaccgctg gtagcggtgg tttttttgtt tgcaagcagc
     7441 agattacgcg cagaaaaaaa ggatctcaag aagatccttt gatcttttct acggggtctg
     7501 acactcagtg gaacgaaaac tcacgttaag ggattttggt catgagatta tcaaaaagga
     7561 tcttcaccta gatcctttta aattaaaaat gaagttttaa atcaatctaa agtatatatg
     7621 agtaaacttg gtctgacagt taccaatgct taatcagtga ggcacctatc tcagcgatct
     7681 gtctatttcg ttcatccata gttgcctgac tccccgtcgt gtagataact acgatacggg
     7741 agggcttacc atctggcccc agtgctgcaa tgataccgcg agacccacgc tcaccggctc
     7801 cagatttatc agcaataaac cagccagccg gaagggccga gcgcagaagt ggtcctgcaa
     7861 ctttatccgc ctccatccag tctattaatt gttgccggga agctagagta agtagttcgc
     7921 cagttaatag tttgcgcaac gttgttgcca ttgctacagg catcgtggtg tcacgctcgt
     7981 cgtttggtat ggcttcattc agctccggtt cccaacgatc aaggcgagtt acatgatccc
     8041 ccatgttgtg caaaaaagcg gttagctcct tcggtcctcc gatcgttgtc agaagtaagt
     8101 tggccgcagt gttatcactc atggttatgg cagcactgca taattctctt actgtcatgc
     8161 catccgtaag atgcttttct gtgactggtg agtactcaac caagtcattc tgagaatagt
     8221 gtatgcggcg accgagttgc tcttgcccgg cgtcaatacg ggataatacc gcgccacata
     8281 gcagaacttt aaaagtgctc atcattggaa aacgttcttc ggggcgaaaa ctctcaagga
     8341 tcttaccgct gttgagatcc agttcgatgt aacccactcg tgcacccaac tgatcttcag
     8401 catcttttac tttcaccagc gtttctgggt gagcaaaaac aggaaggcaa aatgccgcaa
     8461 aaaagggaat aagggcgaca cggaaatgtt gaatactcat actcttcctt tttcaatatt
     8521 attgaagcat ttatcagggt tattgtctca tgagcggata catatttgaa tgtatttaga
     8581 aaaataaaca aataggggtt ccgcgcacat ttccccgaaa agtgccacct gacgtcgacg
     8641 gatcgggaga tcgatctccc gatcccctag ggtcgactct cagtacaatc tgctctgatg
     8701 ccgcatagtt aagccagtat ctgctccctg cttgtgtgtt ggaggtcgct gagtagtgcg
     8761 cgagcaaaat ttaagctaca acaaggcaag gcttgaccga caattgcatg a
//
